Addgene plasmid #85873: AB.pCCL.sin.cPPT.GFP.miR-637.sensor.PGK.dNGFR.WPRE
Purpose: Sensor Plasmid
Depositing lab: Brian Brown. Depositing organization: Icahn School of Medicine at Mount Sinai. Publication: High-throughput assessment of microRNA activity and function using microRNA sensor and decoy libraries. Mullokandov G, Baccarini A, Ruzo A, Jayaprakash AD, Tung N, Israelow B, Evans MJ, Sachidanandam R, Brown BD. Nat Methods. 2012 Jul 1;9(8):840-6. doi: 10.1038/nmeth.2078. PubMed 22751203.
Backbone
  Vector backbone: AB.pCCL.sin.cPPT.GFP.PGK.dNGFR.WPRE
  Backbone size w/o insert (bp): 9309
  Total vector size (bp): 9480
  Vector type: Lentiviral
  Selectable markers: eGFP, NGFR
Growth in bacteria
  Bacterial resistance: Ampicillin, 100 μg/mL
  Growth temperature: 37°C
  Growth strain: NEB Stable
  Copy number: High Copy
Gene/Insert
  Gene/Insert name: miR-637 Sensor
  Species: H. sapiens (human)
  Insert size (bp): 171
  Entrez Gene: MIR637 (a.k.a. MIRN637, hsa-mir-637)
  Promoter: PGK
  Cloning method: Restriction Enzyme; 5′ cloning site NheI (not destroyed); 3′ cloning site AgeI (not destroyed)
  Sequencing primers: 5′ AACAGACATACAAACTAAAG
Terms and licenses: Academic/Nonprofit Terms; Industry Terms: Not Available to Industry
How to cite: AB.pCCL.sin.cPPT.GFP.miR-637.sensor.PGK.dNGFR.WPRE was a gift from Brian Brown (Addgene plasmid # 85873 ; http://n2t.net/addgene:85873 ; RRID:Addgene_85873)
