[The description below was written by a language model from this plasmid's Addgene catalogue record and pLannotate feature annotations shown in this document.]
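Description:
AB.pCCL.sin.cPPT.GFP.miR-637.sensor.PGK.dNGFR.WPRE is a third-generation-style, self-inactivating HIV-1 lentiviral transfer plasmid that reports the activity of human miR-637. It is maintained in E. coli through a high-copy ColE1/pUC origin and ampicillin resistance (AmpR), and the backbone also carries an f1 origin and an SV40 origin. The viral genome is transcribed from a chimeric CMV enhancer/promoter fused to a truncated 5' LTR. It contains the Ψ packaging signal with a gag fragment, the RRE for Rev-dependent export, the cPPT/CTS, a WPRE and a ΔU3 3' LTR, so the integrated provirus lacks LTR promoter activity.

The payload is a bidirectional expression unit. The human PGK promoter drives a truncated NGFR (dNGFR, a surface marker annotated here as an NGFR fragment) in the direction of the viral transcript, followed by the WPRE. A minimal CMV promoter abuts the PGK promoter in the opposite orientation and drives EGFP, whose transcript ends at an antisense SV40 polyadenylation signal. The 171 bp miR-637 sensor insert was cloned between NheI and AgeI. It is not annotated in the feature table, but the unannotated gap between EGFP and its poly(A) signal is consistent with placement in the EGFP 3' UTR. The record does not describe the target-site design.

In such a sensor, cells with active miR-637 would suppress GFP, while dNGFR remains an unregulated marker of transduction and a normaliser. The associated publication concerns high-throughput assessment of microRNA activity using sensor and decoy libraries. The sequenced record (9,464 nt) is slightly shorter than the catalogue size of 9,480 bp.
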