Features (pLannotate 1.2.2; 34 found; start..end, strand, type, name):
      1..720     +  CDS            EGFP: the original enhanced GFP (Yang et al., 1996) mammalian codon-optimized
    950..969     +  misc_feature   MCS (fragment): pBluescript multiple cloning site
    997..1131    -  polyA_signal   SV40 poly(A) signal: SV40 polyadenylation signal
   1154..1238    -  CDS            large T antigen (fragment): large T antigen from SV40 (simian virus 40)
   1268..1385    -  misc_feature   cPPT/CTS: central polypurine tract and central termination sequence of HIV-1
   1404..1504    -  CDS            Rev (fragment): human immunodeficiency virus 1 (HIV-1) Rev protein; rev; enhances nuclear export of unspliced and incompletely spliced viral mRNAs
   1881..2114    -  misc_feature   RRE: The Rev response element (RRE) of HIV-1 allows for Rev-dependent mRNA export from the nucleus to the cytoplasm.
   2260..2623    -  CDS            HIV-1 gag (fragment): gag protein from human immunodeficiency virus 1; gag
   2607..2732    -  misc_feature   HIV-1 Ψ: packaging signal of human immunodeficiency virus type 1
   2779..2959    -  LTR            5' LTR (truncated): truncated 5' long terminal repeat (LTR) from HIV-1
   2974..3177    -  promoter       CMV promoter: human cytomegalovirus (CMV) immediate early promoter
   3178..3557    -  enhancer       CMV enhancer: human cytomegalovirus immediate early enhancer
   3658..3676    -  promoter       T3 promoter: promoter for bacteriophage T3 RNA polymerase
   3721..3737    -  protein_bind   lac operator: The lac repressor binds to the lac operator to inhibit transcription in E. coli. This inhibition can be relieved by adding lactose or isopropyl-β-D-thiogalactopyranoside (IPTG). lac repressor encoded by lacI
   3745..3775    -  promoter       lac promoter: promoter for the E. coli lac operon
   3790..3811    -  protein_bind   CAP binding site: CAP binding activates transcription in the presence of cAMP. E. coli catabolite activator protein
   3824..3916    -  CDS            lacI (fragment): lac repressor; lacI; The lac repressor binds to the lac operator to inhibit transcription in E. coli. This inhibition can be relieved by adding lactose or isopropyl-β-D-thiogalactopyranoside (IPTG).
   4099..4687    -  rep_origin     ori: high-copy-number ColE1/pMB1/pBR322/pUC origin of replication
   4858..5718    -  CDS            AmpR: β-lactamase; bla; confers resistance to ampicillin, carbenicillin, and related antibiotics
   5719..5823    -  promoter       AmpR promoter: bla
   5876..6304    -  rep_origin     f1 ori (sequence partly withheld): f1 bacteriophage origin of replication; arrow indicates direction of (+) strand synthesis
   6309..6464    -  CDS            lacZα (fragment): LacZα fragment of β-galactosidase; lacZ fragment
   6472..6490    +  promoter       T7 promoter: promoter for bacteriophage T7 RNA polymerase
   6511..6646    -  rep_origin     SV40 ori: SV40 origin of replication
   6686..6807    -  polyA_signal   SV40 poly(A) signal: SV40 polyadenylation signal
   6879..7112    -  LTR            3' LTR (ΔU3): self-inactivating 3' long terminal repeat (LTR) from HIV-1
   7114..7182    -  CDS            nef (fragment): NEF_HV1Z2 - Experimental evidence at protein level: Swiss-Prot protein existence level 1. Extracellular Nef protein targets CD4(+) T-lymphocytes for apoptosis by interacting with CXCR4 surface receptors. From Human immunodeficiency virus type 1 group M subtype D (isolate Z2/CDC-Z34) (HIV-1).
   7199..7787    -  misc_feature   WPRE: woodchuck hepatitis virus posttranscriptional regulatory element
   7801..7819    -  misc_feature   MCS (fragment): pUC18/19 multiple cloning site
   7822..8649    -  CDS            NGFR (fragment): TNR16_HUMAN - Also known as TNFRSF16. Experimental evidence at protein level: Swiss-Prot protein existence level 1. Low affinity receptor which can bind to NGF, BDNF, NTF3, and NTF4. Forms a heterodimeric receptor with SORCS2 that binds the precursor forms of NGF, BDNF and NTF3 with high affinity, and has much lower affinity for mature NGF and BDNF (PubMed:24908487). Plays an important role in differentiation and survival of specific neuronal populations during development (By similarity). Can mediate cell survival as well as cell death of neural cells. Plays a role in the inactivation of RHOA
   8764..8788    -  misc_feature   MCS (fragment): pBluescript multiple cloning site
   8791..9301    -  promoter       hPGK promoter: human phosphoglycerate kinase 1 promoter
   9304..9327    +  misc_feature   MCS (fragment): pBluescript multiple cloning site
   9329..9367    +  promoter       minimal CMV promoter: human cytomegalovirus (CMV) immediate early promoter
>Addgene plasmid #85873 | AB.pCCL.sin.cPPT.GFP.miR-637.sensor.PGK.dNGFR.WPRE | addgene full sequence | sequence record 170140 | Addgene NGS Result
ATGGTGAGCAAGGGCGAGGAGCTGTTCACCGGGGTGGTGCCCATCCTGGTCGAGCTGGACGGCGACGTAA
ACGGCCACAAGTTCAGCGTGTCCGGCGAGGGCGAGGGCGATGCCACCTACGGCAAGCTGACCCTGAAGTT
CATCTGCACCACCGGCAAGCTGCCCGTGCCCTGGCCCACCCTCGTGACCACCCTGACCTACGGCGTGCAG
TGCTTCAGCCGCTACCCCGACCACATGAAGCAGCACGACTTCTTCAAGTCCGCCATGCCCGAAGGCTACG
TCCAGGAGCGCACCATCTTCTTCAAGGACGACGGCAACTACAAGACCCGCGCCGAGGTGAAGTTCGAGGG
CGACACCCTGGTGAACCGCATCGAGCTGAAGGGCATCGACTTCAAGGAGGACGGCAACATCCTGGGGCAC
AAGCTGGAGTACAACTACAACAGCCACAACGTCTATATCATGGCCGACAAGCAGAAGAACGGCATCAAGG
TGAACTTCAAGATCCGCCACAACATCGAGGACGGCAGCGTGCAGCTCGCCGACCACTACCAGCAGAACAC
CCCCATCGGCGACGGCCCCGTGCTGCTGCCCGACAACCACTACCTGAGCACCCAGTCCGCCCTGAGCAAA
GACCCCAACGAGAAGCGCGATCACATGGTCCTGCTGGAGTTCGTGACCGCCGCCGGGATCACTCTCGGCA
TGGACGAGCTGTACAAGTAAAGCGGCCGCGTCGAGAGATGGGGGAGGCTAACTGAGCTAGCCGACCTTAA
CTGGGGAGTACCAATCGTCGTAGCGCAGAGCCCGAAAGCCCCCAGTGCAGAGCCCGAAAGCCCCCAGTGC
AGAGCCCGAAAGCCCCCAGTGCAGAGCCCGAAAGCCCCCAGTGCAGAGCCCGAAAGCCCCCAGTGCAGAG
CCCGAAAGCCCCCAGTACCGGTACTAGCTTAGTCATGCACCGGGCTGCAGGAATTCGATGACAGGCGCAG
CTTCCGAGGGATTTGAGATCCAGACATGATAAGATACATTGATGAGTTTGGACAAACCAAAACTAGAATG
CAGTGAAAAAAATGCCTTATTTGTGAAATTTGTGATGCTATTGCCTTATTTGTAACCATTATAAGCTGCA
ATAAACAAGTTAACAACAACAATTGCATTCATTTTATGTTTCAGGTTCAGGGGGAGGTGTGGGAGGTTTT
TTAAAGCAAGTAAAACCTCTACAAATGTGGTATGGCTGATTATGATCAGATCTCTCGAGGCTAGTCTCGT
GATCGATAAAATTTTGAATTTTTGTAATTTGTTTTTGTAATTCTTTAGTTTGTATGTCTGTTGCTATTAT
GTCTACTATTCTTTCCCCTGCACTGTACCCCCCAATCCCCCCTTTTCTTTTAAAAGTTAACCGATACCGT
CGAGATCCGTTCACTAATCGAATGGATCTGTCTCTGTCTCTCTCTCCACCTTCTTCTTCTATTCCTTCGG
GCCTGTCGGGTCCCCTCGGGGTTGGGAGGTGGGTCTGAAACGATAATGGTGAATATCCCTGCCTAACTCT
ATTCACTATAGAAAGTACAGCAAAAACTATTCTTAAACCTACCAAGCCTCCTACTATCATTATGAATAAT
TTTATATACCACAGCCAATTTGTTATGTTAAACCAATTCCACAAACTTGCCCATTTATCTAATTCCAATA
ATTCTTGTTCATTCTTTTCTTGCTGGTTTTGCGATTCTTCAATTAAGGAGTGTATTAAGCTTGTGTAATT
GTTAATTTCTCTGTCCCACTCCATCCAGGTCGTGTGATTCCAAATCTGTTCCAGAGATTTATTACTCCAA
CTAGCATTCCAAGGCACAGCAGTGGTGCAAATGAGTTTTCCAGAGCAACCCCAAATCCCCAGGAGCTGTT
GATCCTTTAGGTATCTTTCCACAGCCAGGATTCTTGCCTGGAGCTGCTTGATGCCCCAGACTGTGAGTTG
CAACAGATGCTGTTGCGCCTCAATAGCCCTCAGCAAATTGTTCTGCTGCTGCACTATACCAGACAATAAT
TGTCTGGCCTGTACCGTCAGCGTCATTGACGCTGCGCCCATAGTGCTTCCTGCTGCTCCCAAGAACCCAA
GGAACAAAGCTCCTATTCCCACTGCTCTTTTTTCTCTCTGCACCACTCTTCTCTTTGCCTTGGTGGGTGC
TACTCCTAATGGTTCAATTTTTACTACTTTATATTTATATAATTCACTTCTCCAATTGTCCCTCATATCT
CCTCCTCCAGGTCTGAAGATCAGCGGCCGCTTGCTGTGCGGTGGTCTTACTTTTGTTTTGCTCTTCCTCT
ATCTTGTCTAAAGCTTCCTTGGTGTCTTTTATCTCTATCCTTTGATGCACACAATAGAGGGTTGCTACTG
TATTATATAATGATCTAAGTTCTTCTGATCCTGTCTGAAGGGATGGTTGTAGCTGTCCCAGTATTTGTCT
ACAGCCTTCTGATGTTTCTAACAGGCCAGGATTAACTGCGAATCGTTCTAGCTCCCTGCTTGCCCATACT
ATATGTTTTAATTTATATTTTTTCTTTCCCCCTGGCCTTAACCGAATTTTTTCCCATCGCGATCTAATTC
TCCCCCGCTTAATACTGACGCTCTCGCACCCATCTCTCTCCTTCTAGCCTCCGCTAGTCAAAATTTTTGG
CGTACTCACCAGTCGCCGCCCCTCGCCTCTTGCCGTGCGCGCTTCAGCAAGCCGAGTCCTGCGTCGAGAG
AGCTCCTCTGGTTTCCCTTTCGCTTTCAAGTCCCTGTTCGGGCGCCACTGCTAGAGATTTTCCACACTGA
CTAAAAGGGTCTGAGGGATCTCTAGTTACCAGAGTCACACAACAGACGGGCACACACTACTTGAAGCACT
CAAGGCAAGCTTTATTGAGGCTTAAGCAGTGGGTTCCCTAGTTAGCCAGAGAGCTCCCAGGCTCAGATCT
GGTCTAACCAGAGAGACCCCGGTTCACTAAACGAGCTCTGCTTATATAGACCTCCCACCGTACACGCCTA
CCGCCCATTTGCGTCAATGGGGCGGAGTTGTTACGACATTTTGGAAAGTCCCGTTGATTTTGGTGCCAAA
ACAAACTCCCATTGACGTCAATGGGGTGGAGACTTGGAAATCCCCGTGAGTCAAACCGCTATCCACGCCC
ATTGATGTACTGCCAAAACCGCATCACCATGGTAATAGCGATGACTAATACGTAGATGTACTGCCAAGTA
GGAAAGTCCCATAAGGTCATGTACTGGGCATAATGCCAGGCGGGCCATTTACCGTCATTGACGTCAATAG
GGGGCGTACTTGGCATATGATACACTTGATGTACTGCCAAGTGGGCAGTTTACCGTAAATACTCCACCCA
TTGACGTCAATGGAAAGTCCCTATTGGCGTTACTATGGGAACATACGTCATTATTGACGTCAATGGGCGG
GGGTCGTTGGGCGGTCAGCCAGGCGGGCCATTTACCGTAAGTTATGTAACGCGGAACTCCATATATGGGC
TATGAACTAATGACCCCGTAATTGATTACTATTAATAACTAGTCAATAATCAATGTCAACATGGCGGTAA
TGTTGGACATGAGCCAATATAAATGTACATATTATGATATGGATACAACGTATGCAATGGCCAAGCTTGC
AGCTCCAGCTTTTGTTCCCTTTAGTGAGGGTTAATTGCGCGCTTGGCGTAATCATGGTCATAGCTGTTTC
CTGTGTGAAATTGTTATCCGCTCACAATTCCACACAACATACGAGCCGGAAGCATAAAGTGTAAAGCCTG
GGGTGCCTAATGAGTGAGCTAACTCACATTAATTGCGTTGCGCTCACTGCCCGCTTTCCAGTCGGGAAAC
CTGTCGTGCCAGCTGCATTAATGAATCGGCCAACGCGCGGGGAGAGGCGGTTTGCGTATTGGGCGCTCTT
CCGCTTCCTCGCTCACTGACTCGCTGCGCTCGGTCGTTCGGCTGCGGCGAGCGGTATCAGCTCACTCAAA
GGCGGTAATACGGTTATCCACAGAATCAGGGGATAACGCAGGAAAGAACATGTGAGCAAAAGGCCAGCAA
AAGGCCAGGAACCGTAAAAAGGCCGCGTTGCTGGCGTTTTTCCATAGGCTCCGCCCCCCTGACGAGCATC
ACAAAAATCGACGCTCAAGTCAGAGGTGGCGAAACCCGACAGGACTATAAAGATACCAGGCGTTTCCCCC
TGGAAGCTCCCTCGTGCGCTCTCCTGTTCCGACCCTGCCGCTTACCGGATACCTGTCCGCCTTTCTCCCT
TCGGGAAGCGTGGCGCTTTCTCATAGCTCACGCTGTAGGTATCTCAGTTCGGTGTAGGTCGTTCGCTCCA
AGCTGGGCTGTGTGCACGAACCCCCCGTTCAGCCCGACCGCTGCGCCTTATCCGGTAACTATCGTCTTGA
GTCCAACCCGGTAAGACACGACTTATCGCCACTGGCAGCAGCCACTGGTAACAGGATTAGCAGAGCGAGG
TATGTAGGCGGTGCTACAGAGTTCTTGAAGTGGTGGCCTAACTACGGCTACACTAGAAGAACAGTATTTG
GTATCTGCGCTCTGCTGAAGCCAGTTACCTTCGGAAAAAGAGTTGGTAGCTCTTGATCCGGCAAACAAAC
CACCGCTGGTAGCGGTGGTTTTTTTGTTTGCAAGCAGCAGATTACGCGCAGAAAAAAAGGATCTCAAGAA
GATCCTTTGATCTTTTCTACGGGGTCTGACGCTCAGTGGAACGAAAACTCACGTTAAGGGATTTTGGTCA
TGAGATTATCAAAAAGGATCTTCACCTAGATCCTTTTAAATTAAAAATGAAGTTTTAAATCAATCTAAAG
TATATATGAGTAAACTTGGTCTGACAGTTACCAATGCTTAATCAGTGAGGCACCTATCTCAGCGATCTGT
CTATTTCGTTCATCCATAGTTGCCTGACTCCCCGTCGTGTAGATAACTACGATACGGGAGGGCTTACCAT
CTGGCCCCAGTGCTGCAATGATACCGCGAGACCCACGCTCACCGGCTCCAGATTTATCAGCAATAAACCA
GCCAGCCGGAAGGGCCGAGCGCAGAAGTGGTCCTGCAACTTTATCCGCCTCCATCCAGTCTATTAATTGT
TGCCGGGAAGCTAGAGTAAGTAGTTCGCCAGTTAATAGTTTGCGCAACGTTGTTGCCATTGCTACAGGCA
TCGTGGTGTCACGCTCGTCGTTTGGTATGGCTTCATTCAGCTCCGGTTCCCAACGATCAAGGCGAGTTAC
ATGATCCCCCATGTTGTGCAAAAAAGCGGTTAGCTCCTTCGGTCCTCCGATCGTTGTCAGAAGTAAGTTG
GCCGCAGTGTTATCACTCATGGTTATGGCAGCACTGCATAATTCTCTTACTGTCATGCCATCCGTAAGAT
GCTTTTCTGTGACTGGTGAGTACTCAACCAAGTCATTCTGAGAATAGTGTATGCGGCGACCGAGTTGCTC
TTGCCCGGCGTCAATACGGGATAATACCGCGCCACATAGCAGAACTTTAAAAGTGCTCATCATTGGAAAA
CGTTCTTCGGGGCGAAAACTCTCAAGGATCTTACCGCTGTTGAGATCCAGTTCGATGTAACCCACTCGTG
CACCCAACTGATCTTCAGCATCTTTTACTTTCACCAGCGTTTCTGGGTGAGCAAAAACAGGAAGGCAAAA
TGCCGCAAAAAAGGGAATAAGGGCGACACGGAAATGTTGAATACTCATACTCTTCCTTTTTCAATATTAT
TGAAGCATTTATCAGGGTTATTGTCTCATGAGCGGATACATATTTGAATGTATTTAGAAAAATAAACAAA
TAGGGGTTCCGCGCACATTTCCCCGAAAAGTGCCACCTAAATTGTAAGCGTTAATATTTTGTTAAAATTC
GCGTTAAATTTTTGTTAAATCAGCTCATTTTTTAACCAATAGGCCGAAATCGGCAAAATCCCTTATAAAT
CAAAAGAATAGACCGAGATAGGGT
[37 nt withheld, positions 5975-6011]
AAAGAACGTGGACTCCAACGTCAAAGG
[49 nt withheld, positions 6039-6087]
T
[91 nt withheld, positions 6089-6179]
G
[124 nt withheld, positions 6181-6304]
CCCATTCGCCATTCAGGCTGCGCAACTGTTGGGAAGGGCGATCGGTGCGGGCCTCTTCGCTATTACGCCA
GCTGGCGAAAGGGGGATGTGCTGCAAGGCGATTAAGTTGGGTAACGCCAGGGTTTTCCCAGTCACGACGT
TGTAAAACGACGGCCAGTGAGCGCGCGTAATACGACTCACTATAGGGCGAATTGGGTACGTCCCTAGGCC
TCCAAAAAAGCCTCCTCACTACTTCTGGAATAGCTCAGAGGCCGAGGCGGCCTCGGCCTCTGCATAAATA
AAAAAAATTAGTCAGCCATGGGGCGGAGAATGGGCGGAACTGGGCGGAGTTAGGGGCGGGATGGGCGGAG
TTAGGGGCGGGATAGCTAGAGCCAGACATGATAAGATACATTGATGAGTTTGGACAAACCACAACTAGAA
TGCAGTGAAAAAAATGCTTTATTTGTGAAATTTGTGATGCTATTGCTTTATTTGTAACCATTATAAGCTG
CAATAAACAAGTTCCTCTCACTCTCTGATATTCATTTCTTTGCAAGTTATAAATACTGAATAATAAGATG
ACATGAACTACTACTGCTAGAGATTTTCCACACTGACTAAAAGGGTCTGAGGGATCTCTAGTTACCAGAG
TCACACAACAGACGGGCACACACTACTTGAAGCACTCAAGGCAAGCTTTATTGAGGCTTAAGCAGTGGGT
TCCCTAGTTAGCCAGAGAGCTCCCAGGCTCAGATCTGGTCTAACCAGAGAGACCCAGTACAAGCAAAAAG
CAGATCTTGTCTTCGTTGGGAGTGAATTAGCCCTTCCAGTCCCCCCTTTTCTTTTAAAAAGTGGCTAAGA
TCTACAGCTGCCTTGTAAGTCATTGGTCTTAAAGGTACCGAGCTCGAATTCCAGGCGGGGAGGCGGCCCA
AAGGGAGATCCGACTCGTCTGAGGGCGAAGGCGAAGACGCGGAAGAGGCCGCAGAGCCGGCAGCAGGCCG
CGGGAAGGAAGGTCCGCTGGATTGAGGGCCGAAGGGACGTAGCAGAAGGACGTCCCGCGCAGAATCCAGG
TGGCAACACAGGCGAGCAGCCATGGAAAGGACGTCAGCTTCCCCGACAACACCACGGAATTGTCAGTGCC
CAACAGCCGAGCCCCTGTCCAGCAGCGGGCAAGGCAGGCGGCGATGAGTTCCGCCGTGGCAATAGGGAGG
GGGAAAGCGAAAGTCCCGGAAAGGAGCTGACAGGTGGTGGCAATGCCCCAACCAGTGGGGGTTGCGTCAG
CAAACACAGTGCACACCACGCCACGTTGCCTGACAACGGGCCACAACTCCTCATAAAGAGACAGCAACCA
GGATTTATACAAGGAGGAGAAAATGAAAGCCATACGGGAAGCAATAGCATGATACAAAGGCATTAAAGCA
GCGTATCCACATAGCGTAAAAGGAGCAACATAGTTAAGAATACCAGTCAATCTTTCACAAATTTTGTAAT
CCAGAGGTTGATTGTCGACTCTAGACTCGACTCTAGAGGATCCCCCTGTTCCACCTCTTGAAGGCTATGT
AGGCCACAAGGCCCACAACCACAGCAGCCAGGATGGAGCAATAGACAGGGATGAGGTTGTCGGTGGTGCC
TCGGGTCACCACGGGCTGGGAGCTGCCCATCACTGTGGTCACCACACCTGCCACCGTGCTGGCTATGAGG
TCTTGTTCTGGAGGTGCCTCAGGCTCCTGGGTGCTGGGGGCTGTGCTGTCCGAGCCCTCTGGGGGTGTGG
ACCGTGTAATCCAACGGCCAGGGATCTCCTCGCACTCGGCGTCGGCCCAGCGTGTGCACTCGCGGAGCTG
GCGCTCGGTGTCCTCGCACACGGTGCAGGGCAGGCACGGGTCCACGTGGTTGGCCTCGTCGGAATACGTG
CCGTCGGGGCACTCCTCGCACACGGTGTTCTGCTTGTCCTGGCAGGAGAACACGAGGCCCGAGCCCGCCT
CGCACACGCGGCACGCCTCGCAGCGCCCAGTCGTCTCATCCTGGTAGTAGCCGTAGGCGCAGCGGCACAC
GGCGTCGTCGGCCTCCACGCACGGCGCCGACATGCTCTGGAGCCCCACGCACTCGGTGCACGGCTTGCAC
GGCTCGGTCGCGCTCACCACGTCGGAGAACGTCACGCTGTCCAGGCAGGGCTCACACACGGTCTGGTTGG
CTCCACAAGGCTGGGCCACACCCTCGCCCAGGTTGCAGGCTTTGCAGCACTCACCGCTGTGTGTGTACAG
GCCTGTGGGGCATGCCTCCTTGGCACCTCCAAGGGACACCCCCAGAAGCAGCAACAGCAGCAGGCGCGGC
CCGTCCATGGCGCGGCCGGTGGCACCTGCCCCCATCGCCCGCCTCCCGCGGCAGCGCTCGACTTCCAGCT
CGGTCCGCTTTGCGGACTGATGGGGCTGCGCTGCGCTGCGCTCCAGCGCCCCCCCTGCCCGCCGGAGCTG
GCCGCGGCCCGAATTCCTGCAGCCCGGGGGATCCCCCTGGGGAGAGAGGTCGGTGATTCGGTCAACGAGG
GAGCCGACTGCCGACGTGCGCTCCGGAGGCTTGCAGAATGCGGAACACCGCGCGGGCAGGAACAGGGCCC
ACACTACCGCCCCACACCCCGCCTCCCGCACCGCCCCTTCCCGGCCGCTGCTCTCGGCGCGCCCTGCTGA
GCAGCCGCTATTGGCCACAGCCCATCGCGGTCGGCGCGCTGCCATTGCTCCCTGGCGCTGTCCGTCTGCG
AGGGTACTAGTGAGACGTGCGGCTTCCGTTTGTCACGTCCGGCACGCCGCGAACCGCAAGGAACCTTCCC
GACTTAGGGGCGGAGCAGGAAGCGTCGCCGGGGGGCCCACAAGGGTAGCGGCGAAGATCCGGGTGACGCT
GCGAACGGACGTGAAGAATGTGCGAGACCCAGGGTCGGCGCCGCTGCGTTTCCCGGAACCACGCCCAGAG
CAGCCGCGTCCCTGCGCAAACCCAGGGCTGCCTTGGAAAAGGCGCAACCCCAACCCCGTGGAATTCGATA
TCAAGCTTCTCGAGGGTAGGCGTGTACGGTGGGAGGCCTATATAAGCAGAGCTCGTTTAGTGAACCGTCA
GATCGCCTGGAGACGCCATCCACGCTGTTTTGACCTCCATAGAAGACACCGGGACCGATCCAGCCTCCGC
GGAATTCACC
