>Addgene plasmid #85873 | AB.pCCL.sin.cPPT.GFP.miR-637.sensor.PGK.dNGFR.WPRE | depositor partial sequence | sequence record 167192 | AB.pCCL.sin.cPPT.GFP.miR-637.sensor.PGK.dNGFR.WPRE sequence 910 bps
TTTTATCGATCACGAGACTAGCCTCGAGAGATCTGATCATAATCAGCCATACCACATTTGTAGAGGTTTT
ACTTGCTTTAAAAAACCTCCCACACCTCCCCCTGAACCTGAAACATAAAATGAATGCAATTGTTGTTGTT
AACTTGTTTATTGCAGCTTATAATGGTTACAAATAAGGCAATAGCATCACAAATTTCACAAATAAGGCAT
TTTTTTCACTGCATTCTAGTTTTGGTTTGTCCAAACTCATCAATGTATCTTATCATGTCTGGATCTCAAA
TCCCTCGGAAGCTGCGCCTGTCATCGAATTCCTGCAGCCCGGTGCATGACTAAGCTAGTACCGGTACTGG
GGGCTTTCGGGCTCTGCACTGGGGGCTTTCGGGCTCTGCACTGGGGGCTTTCGGGCTCTGCACTGGGGGC
TTTCGGGCTCTGCACTGGGGGCTTTCGGGCTCTGCACTGGGGGCTTTCGGGCTCTGCGCTACGACGATTG
GTACTCCCCAGTTAAGGTCGGCTAGCTCAGTTAGCCTCCCCCATCTCTCGACGCGGCCGCTTTACTTGTA
CAGCTCGTCCATGCCGAGAGTGATCCCGGCGGCGGTCACGAACTCCAGCAGGACCATGTGATCGCGCTTC
TCGTTGGGGTCTTTGCTCAGGGCGGACTGGGTGCTCAGGTAGTGGTTGTCGGGCAGCAGCACGGGGCCGT
CGCCGATGGGGGTGTTCTGCTGGTAGTGGTCGGCGAGCTGCACGCTGCCGTCCTCGATGTTGTGGCGGAT
CTTGAAGTTCACCTTGATGCCGTTCTTCTGCTTGTCGGCCATGATATAGACGTTGTGGCTGTTGTAGTTG
TACTCCAGCTTGTGCCCCAGGATGTTGCCGTCCTCCTTGAAGTCGATGCCCTTCAGCTCGATGCGGTTCA
